>Addgene plasmid #204754 | pCPH2A.1-GS3 | addgene full sequence | sequence record 419432 | Addgene NGS Result
CTAGAGGTACCCGTTACATAACTTACGGTAAATGGCCCGCCTGGCTGACCGCCCAACGACCCCCGCCCAT
TGACGTCAATAGTAACGCCAATAGGGACTTTCCATTGACGTCAATGGGTGGAGTATTTACGGTAAACTGC
CCACTTGGCAGTACATCAAGTGTATCATATGCCAAGTACGCCCCCTATTGACGTCAATGACGGTAAATGG
CCCGCCTGGCATTGTGCCCAGTACATGACCTTATGGGACTTTCCTACTTGGCAGTACATCTACGTATTAG
TCATCGCTATTACCATGGTCGAGGTGAGCCCCACGTTCTGCTTCACTCTCCCCATCTCCCCCCCCTCCCC
ACCCCCAATTTTGTATTTATTTATTTTTTAATTATTTTGTGCAGCGATGGGGGCGGGGGGGGGGGGGGGG
CGCGCGCCAGGCGGGGCGGGGCGGGGCGAGGGGCGGGGCGGGGCGAGGCGGAGAGGTGCGGCGGCAGCCA
ATCAGAGCGGCGCGCTCCGAAAGTTTCCTTTTATGGCGAGGCGGCGGCGGCGGCGGCCCTATAAAAAGCG
AAGCGCGCGGCGGGCGGGAGTCGCTGCGCGCTGCCTTCGCCCCGTGCCCCGCTCCGCCGCCGCCTCGCGC
CGCCCGCCCCGGCTCTGACTGACCGCGTTACTCCCACAGGTGAGCGGGCGGGACGGCCCTTCTCCTCCGG
GCTGTAATTAGCTGAGCAAGAGGTAAGGGTTTAAGGGATGGTTGGTTGGTGGGGTATTAATGTTTAATTA
CCTGGAGCACCTGCCTGAAATCACTTTTTTTCAGGTTGGACCGGTGCCACCATGGACTATAAGGACCACG
ACGGAGACTACAAGGATCATGATATTGATTACAAAGACGATGACGATAAGATGGCCCCAAAGAAGAAGCG
GAAGGTCGGGATCCACGGAGTCCCTGCAGCC
[387 nt withheld, positions 942-1328]
GGTGGCGGTGGATCCGGTGGCGGTGGAAGTGGTGGCGGTGGATCTGACAAGAAGTACAGCATCGGCCTGG
ACATCGGCACCAACTCTGTGGGCTGGGCCGTGATCACCGACGAGTACAAGGTGCCCAGCAAGAAATTCAA
GGTGCTGGGCAACACCGACCGGCACAGCATCAAGAAGAACCTGATCGGAGCCCTGCTGTTCGACAGCGGC
GAAACAGCCGAGGCCACCCGGCTGAAGAGAACCGCCAGAAGAAGATACACCAGACGGAAGAACCGGATCT
GCTATCTGCAAGAGATCTTCAGCAACGAGATGGCCAAGGTGGACGACAGCTTCTTCCACAGACTGGAAGA
GTCCTTCCTGGTGGAAGAGGATAAGAAGCACGAGCGGCACCCCATCTTCGGCAACATCGTGGACGAGGTG
GCCTACCACGAGAAGTACCCCACCATCTACCACCTGAGAAAGAAACTGGTGGACAGCACCGACAAGGCCG
ACCTGCGGCTGATCTATCTGGCCCTGGCCCACATGATCAAGTTCCGGGGCCACTTCCTGATCGAGGGCGA
CCTGAACCCCGACAACAGCGACGTGGACAAGCTGTTCATCCAGCTGGTGCAGACCTACAACCAGCTGTTC
GAGGAAAACCCCATCAACGCCAGCGGCGTGGACGCCAAGGCCATCCTGTCTGCCAGACTGAGCAAGAGCA
GACGGCTGGAAAATCTGATCGCCCAGCTGCCCGGCGAGAAGAAGAATGGCCTGTTCGGAAACCTGATTGC
CCTGAGCCTGGGCCTGACCCCCAACTTCAAGAGCAACTTCGACCTGGCCGAGGATGCCAAACTGCAGCTG
AGCAAGGACACCTACGACGACGACCTGGACAACCTGCTGGCCCAGATCGGCGACCAGTACGCCGACCTGT
TTCTGGCCGCCAAGAACCTGTCCGACGCCATCCTGCTGAGCGACATCCTGAGAGTGAACACCGAGATCAC
CAAGGCCCCCCTGAGCGCCTCTATGATCAAGAGATACGACGAGCACCACCAGGACCTGACCCTGCTGAAA
GCTCTCGTGCGGCAGCAGCTGCCTGAGAAGTACAAAGAGATTTTCTTCGACCAGAGCAAGAACGGCTACG
CCGGCTACATTGACGGCGGAGCCAGCCAGGAAGAGTTCTACAAGTTCATCAAGCCCATCCTGGAAAAGAT
GGACGGCACCGAGGAACTGCTCGTGAAGCTGAACAGAGAGGACCTGCTGCGGAAGCAGCGGACCTTCGAC
AACGGCAGCATCCCCCACCAGATCCACCTGGGAGAGCTGCACGCCATTCTGCGGCGGCAGGAAGATTTTT
ACCCATTCCTGAAGGACAACCGGGAAAAGATCGAGAAGATCCTGACCTTCCGCATCCCCTACTACGTGGG
CCCTCTGGCCAGGGGAAACAGCAGATTCGCCTGGATGACCAGAAAGAGCGAGGAAACCATCACCCCCTGG
AACTTCGAGGAAGTGGTGGACAAGGGCGCTTCCGCCCAGAGCTTCATCGAGCGGATGACCAACTTCGATA
AGAACCTGCCCAACGAGAAGGTGCTGCCCAAGCACAGCCTGCTGTACGAGTACTTCACCGTGTATAACGA
GCTGACCAAAGTGAAATACGTGACCGAGGGAATGAGAAAGCCCGCCTTCCTGAGCGGCGAGCAGAAAAAG
GCCATCGTGGACCTGCTGTTCAAGACCAACCGGAAAGTGACCGTGAAGCAGCTGAAAGAGGACTACTTCA
AGAAAATCGAGTGCTTCGACTCCGTGGAAATCTCCGGCGTGGAAGATCGGTTCAACGCCTCCCTGGGCAC
ATACCACGATCTGCTGAAAATTATCAAGGACAAGGACTTCCTGGACAATGAGGAAAACGAGGACATTCTG
GAAGATATCGTGCTGACCCTGACACTGTTTGAGGACAGAGAGATGATCGAGGAACGGCTGAAAACCTATG
CCCACCTGTTCGACGACAAAGTGATGAAGCAGCTGAAGCGGCGGAGATACACCGGCTGGGGCAGGCTGAG
CCGGAAGCTGATCAACGGCATCCGGGACAAGCAGTCCGGCAAGACAATCCTGGATTTCCTGAAGTCCGAC
GGCTTCGCCAACAGAAACTTCATGCAGCTGATCCACGACGACAGCCTGACCTTTAAAGAGGACATCCAGA
AAGCCCAGGTGTCCGGCCAGGGCGATAGCCTGCACGAGCACATTGCCAATCTGGCCGGCAGCCCCGCCAT
TAAGAAGGGCATCCTGCAGACAGTGAAGGTGGTGGACGAGCTCGTGAAAGTGATGGGCCGGCACAAGCCC
GAGAACATCGTGATCGAAATGGCCAGAGAGAACCAGACCACCCAGAAGGGACAGAAGAACAGCCGCGAGA
GAATGAAGCGGATCGAAGAGGGCATCAAAGAGCTGGGCAGCCAGATCCTGAAAGAACACCCCGTGGAAAA
CACCCAGCTGCAGAACGAGAAGCTGTACCTGTACTACCTGCAGAATGGGCGGGATATGTACGTGGACCAG
GAACTGGACATCAACCGGCTGTCCGACTACGATGTGGACCATATCGTGCCTCAGAGCTTTCTGAAGGACG
ACTCCATCGACAACAAGGTGCTGACCAGAAGCGACAAGAACCGGGGCAAGAGCGACAACGTGCCCTCCGA
AGAGGTCGTGAAGAAGATGAAGAACTACTGGCGGCAGCTGCTGAACGCCAAGCTGATTACCCAGAGAAAG
TTCGACAATCTGACCAAGGCCGAGAGAGGCGGCCTGAGCGAACTGGATAAGGCCGGCTTCATCAAGAGAC
AGCTGGTGGAAACCCGGCAGATCACAAAGCACGTGGCACAGATCCTGGACTCCCGGATGAACACTAAGTA
CGACGAGAATGACAAGCTGATCCGGGAAGTGAAAGTGATCACCCTGAAGTCCAAGCTGGTGTCCGATTTC
CGGAAGGATTTCCAGTTTTACAAAGTGCGCGAGATCAACAACTACCACCACGCCCACGACGCCTACCTGA
ACGCCGTCGTGGGAACCGCCCTGATCAAAAAGTACCCTAAGCTGGAAAGCGAGTTCGTGTACGGCGACTA
CAAGGTGTACGACGTGCGGAAGATGATCGCCAAGAGCGAGCAGGAAATCGGCAAGGCTACCGCCAAGTAC
TTCTTCTACAGCAACATCATGAACTTTTTCAAGACCGAGATTACCCTGGCCAACGGCGAGATCCGGAAGC
GGCCTCTGATCGAGACAAACGGCGAAACCGGGGAGATCGTGTGGGATAAGGGCCGGGATTTTGCCACCGT
GCGGAAAGTGCTGAGCATGCCCCAAGTGAATATCGTGAAAAAGACCGAGGTGCAGACAGGCGGCTTCAGC
AAAGAGTCTATCCTGCCCAAGAGGAACAGCGATAAGCTGATCGCCAGAAAGAAGGACTGGGACCCTAAGA
AGTACGGCGGCTTCGACAGCCCCACCGTGGCCTATTCTGTGCTGGTGGTGGCCAAAGTGGAAAAGGGCAA
GTCCAAGAAACTGAAGAGTGTGAAAGAGCTGCTGGGGATCACCATCATGGAAAGAAGCAGCTTCGAGAAG
AATCCCATCGACTTTCTGGAAGCCAAGGGCTACAAAGAAGTGAAAAAGGACCTGATCATCAAGCTGCCTA
AGTACTCCCTGTTCGAGCTGGAAAACGGCCGGAAGAGAATGCTGGCCTCTGCCGGCGAACTGCAGAAGGG
AAACGAACTGGCCCTGCCCTCCAAATATGTGAACTTCCTGTACCTGGCCAGCCACTATGAGAAGCTGAAG
GGCTCCCCCGAGGATAATGAGCAGAAACAGCTGTTTGTGGAACAGCACAAGCACTACCTGGACGAGATCA
TCGAGCAGATCAGCGAGTTCTCCAAGAGAGTGATCCTGGCCGACGCTAATCTGGACAAAGTGCTGTCCGC
CTACAACAAGCACCGGGATAAGCCCATCAGAGAGCAGGCCGAGAATATCATCCACCTGTTTACCCTGACC
AATCTGGGAGCCCCTGCCGCCTTCAAGTACTTTGACACCACCATCGACCGGAAGAGGTACACCAGCACCA
AAGAGGTGCTGGACGCCACCCTGATCCACCAGAGCATCACCGGCCTGTACGAGACACGGATCGACCTGTC
TCAGCTGGGAGGCGACAAAAGGCCGGCGGCCACGAAAAAGGCCGGCCAGGCAAAAAAGAAAAAGGAATTC
GGCAGTGGAGAGGGCAGAGGAAGTCTGCTAACATGCGGTGACGTCGAGGAGAATCCTGGCCCAATGACCG
AGTACAAGCCCACGGTGCGCCTCGCCACCCGCGACGACGTCCCCAGGGCCGTACGCACCCTCGCCGCCGC
GTTCGCCGACTACCCCGCCACGCGCCACACCGTCGATCCGGACCGCCACATCGAGCGGGTCACCGAGCTG
CAAGAACTCTTCCTCACGCGCGTCGGGCTCGACATCGGCAAGGTGTGGGTCGCGGACGACGGCGCCGCGG
TGGCGGTCTGGACCACGCCGGAGAGCGTCGAAGCGGGGGCGGTGTTCGCCGAGATCGGCCCGCGCATGGC
CGAGTTGAGCGGTTCCCGGCTGGCCGCGCAGCAACAGATGGAAGGCCTCCTGGCGCCGCACCGGCCCAAG
GAGCCCGCGTGGTTCCTGGCCACCGTCGGAGTCTCGCCCGACCACCAGGGCAAGGGTCTGGGCAGCGCCG
TCGTGCTCCCCGGAGTGGAGGCGGCCGAGCGCGCCGGGGTGCCCGCCTTCCTGGAGACCTCCGCGCCCCG
CAACCTCCCCTTCTACGAGCGGCTCGGCTTCACCGTCACCGCCGACGTCGAGGTGCCCGAAGGACCGCGC
ACCTGGTGCATGACCCGCAAGCCCGGTGCCTGAGAATTCTAACTAGAGCTCGCTGATCAGCCTCGACTGT
GCCTTCTAGTTGCCAGCCATCTGTTGTTTGCCCCTCCCCCGTGCCTTCCTTGACCCTGGAAGGTGCCACT
CCCACTGTCCTTTCCTAATAAAATGAGGAAATTGCATCGCATTGTCTGAGTAGGTGTCATTCTATTCTGG
GGGGTGGGGTGGGGCAGGACAGCAAGGGGGAGGATTGGGAAGAGAATAGCAGGCATGCTGGGGAGCGGCC
GCAGGAACCCCTAGTGATGGAGTTGGCCACTCCCTCTCTGCGCGCTCGCTCGCTCACTGAGGCCGGGCGA
CCAAAGGTCGCCCGACGCCCGGGCTTTGCCCGGGCGGCCTCAGTGAGCGAGCGAGCGCGCAGCTGCCTGC
AGGGGCGCCTGATGCGGTATTTTCTCCTTACGCATCTGTGCGGTATTTCACACCGCATA
[95 nt withheld, positions 6638-6732]
T
[46 nt withheld, positions 6734-6779]
C
[141 nt withheld, positions 6781-6921]
CCTTTGACGTTGGAGTCCACGTTCTTT
[37 nt withheld, positions 6949-6985]
ACTCTATCTCGGGCTATTCTTTTGATTTATAAGGGATTTTGCCGATTTCGGTCTATTGGTTAAAAAATGA
GCTGATTTAACAAAAATTTAACGCGAATTTTAACAAAATATTAACGTTTACAATTTTATGGTGCACTCTC
AGTACAATCTGCTCTGATGCCGCATAGTTAAGCCAGCCCCGACACCCGCCAACACCCGCTGACGCGCCCT
GACGGGCTTGTCTGCTCCCGGCATCCGCTTACAGACAAGCTGTGACCGTCTCCGGGAGCTGCATGTGTCA
GAGGTTTTCACCGTCATCACCGAAACGCGCGAGACGAAAGGGCCTCGTGATACGCCTATTTTTATAGGTT
AATGTCATGATAATAATGGTTTCTTAGACGTCAGGTGGCACTTTTCGGGGAAATGTGCGCGGAACCCCTA
TTTGTTTATTTTTCTAAATACATTCAAATATGTATCCGCTCATGAGACAATAACCCTGATAAATGCTTCA
ATAATATTGAAAAAGGAAGAGTATGAGTATTCAACATTTCCGTGTCGCCCTTATTCCCTTTTTTGCGGCA
TTTTGCCTTCCTGTTTTTGCTCACCCAGAAACGCTGGTGAAAGTAAAAGATGCTGAAGATCAGTTGGGTG
CACGAGTGGGTTACATCGAACTGGATCTCAACAGCGGTAAGATCCTTGAGAGTTTTCGCCCCGAAGAACG
TTTTCCAATGATGAGCACTTTTAAAGTTCTGCTATGTGGCGCGGTATTATCCCGTATTGACGCCGGGCAA
GAGCAACTCGGTCGCCGCATACACTATTCTCAGAATGACTTGGTTGAGTACTCACCAGTCACAGAAAAGC
ATCTTACGGATGGCATGACAGTAAGAGAATTATGCAGTGCTGCCATAACCATGAGTGATAACACTGCGGC
CAACTTACTTCTGACAACGATCGGAGGACCGAAGGAGCTAACCGCTTTTTTGCACAACATGGGGGATCAT
GTAACTCGCCTTGATCGTTGGGAACCGGAGCTGAATGAAGCCATACCAAACGACGAGCGTGACACCACGA
TGCCTGTAGCAATGGCAACAACGTTGCGCAAACTATTAACTGGCGAACTACTTACTCTAGCTTCCCGGCA
ACAATTAATAGACTGGATGGAGGCGGATAAAGTTGCAGGACCACTTCTGCGCTCGGCCCTTCCGGCTGGC
TGGTTTATTGCTGATAAATCTGGAGCCGGTGAGCGTGGAAGCCGCGGTATCATTGCAGCACTGGGGCCAG
ATGGTAAGCCCTCCCGTATCGTAGTTATCTACACGACGGGGAGTCAGGCAACTATGGATGAACGAAATAG
ACAGATCGCTGAGATAGGTGCCTCACTGATTAAGCATTGGTAACTGTCAGACCAAGTTTACTCATATATA
CTTTAGATTGATTTAAAACTTCATTTTTAATTTAAAAGGATCTAGGTGAAGATCCTTTTTGATAATCTCA
TGACCAAAATCCCTTAACGTGAGTTTTCGTTCCACTGAGCGTCAGACCCCGTAGAAAAGATCAAAGGATC
TTCTTGAGATCCTTTTTTTCTGCGCGTAATCTGCTGCTTGCAAACAAAAAAACCACCGCTACCAGCGGTG
GTTTGTTTGCCGGATCAAGAGCTACCAACTCTTTTTCCGAAGGTAACTGGCTTCAGCAGAGCGCAGATAC
CAAATACTGTTCTTCTAGTGTAGCCGTAGTTAGGCCACCACTTCAAGAACTCTGTAGCACCGCCTACATA
CCTCGCTCTGCTAATCCTGTTACCAGTGGCTGCTGCCAGTGGCGATAAGTCGTGTCTTACCGGGTTGGAC
TCAAGACGATAGTTACCGGATAAGGCGCAGCGGTCGGGCTGAACGGGGGGTTCGTGCACACAGCCCAGCT
TGGAGCGAACGACCTACACCGAACTGAGATACCTACAGCGTGAGCTATGAGAAAGCGCCACGCTTCCCGA
AGGGAGAAAGGCGGACAGGTATCCGGTAAGCGGCAGGGTCGGAACAGGAGAGCGCACGAGGGAGCTTCCA
GGGGGAAACGCCTGGTATCTTTATAGTCCTGTCGGGTTTCGCCACCTCTGACTTGAGCGTCGATTTTTGT
GATGCTCGTCAGGGGGGCGGAGCCTATGGAAAAACGCCAGCAACGCGGCCTTTTTACGGTTCCTGGCCTT
TTGCTGGCCTTTTGCTCACATG
Features (pLannotate 1.2.2; 17 found; start..end, strand, type, name):
     12..297     +  enhancer       CMV enhancer: human cytomegalovirus immediate early enhancer; contains an 18-bp deletion relative to the standard CMV enhancer
    299..576     +  promoter       chicken β-actin promoter: No description available
    577..804     +  intron         hybrid intron: hybrid between chicken β-actin (CBA) and minute virus of mice (MMV) introns (Gray et al., 2011)
    942..1328    +  CDS            H2A1_BOVIN (sequence withheld): Experimental evidence at protein level: Swiss-Prot protein existence level 1. Core component of nucleosome. Nucleosomes wrap and compact DNA into chromatin, limiting DNA accessibility to the cellular machineries which require DNA as a template. Histones thereby play a central role in transcription regulation, DNA repair, DNA replication and chromosomal stability. DNA accessibility is regulated via a complex set of post-translational modifications of histones, also called histone code, and nucleosome remodeling. From Bos taurus (Bovine).
   1374..2975    +  CDS            Cas9(N): N-terminal portion of Streptococcus pyogenes Cas9 (Zetsche et al., 2015)
   2976..5474    +  CDS            Cas9(C): C-terminal portion of Streptococcus pyogenes Cas9 (Zetsche et al., 2015)
   5475..5522    +  CDS            nucleoplasmin NLS: bipartite nuclear localization signal from nucleoplasmin
   5592..6191    +  CDS            PuroR (fragment): puromycin N-acetyltransferase; pac from Streptomyces; confers resistance to puromycin
   6225..6336    +  polyA_signal   bGH poly(A) signal: bovine growth hormone polyadenylation signal
   6441..6581    +  repeat_region  AAV2 ITR: inverted terminal repeat of adeno-associated virus serotype 2 inverted
   6586..6637    -  misc_feature   bom (fragment): basis of mobility region from pBR322
   6656..7111    +  rep_origin     f1 ori (sequence partly withheld): f1 bacteriophage origin of replication; arrow indicates direction of (+) strand synthesis
   7112..7161    -  misc_feature   bom (fragment): basis of mobility region from pBR322
   7263..7298    -  CDS            rop (fragment): Rop protein, which maintains plasmids at low copy number; rop
   7393..7497    +  promoter       AmpR promoter: bla
   7498..8358    +  CDS            AmpR: β-lactamase; bla; confers resistance to ampicillin, carbenicillin, and related antibiotics
   8529..9117    +  rep_origin     ori: high-copy-number ColE1/pMB1/pBR322/pUC origin of replication
