[The description below was written by a language model from this plasmid's Addgene catalogue record and pLannotate feature annotations shown in this document.]
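Description:
pCPH2A.1-GS3 is a mammalian expression plasmid derived from pSpCas9(BB)-2A-Puro (PX459) V2.0 and built by Gibson cloning to express Streptococcus pyogenes Cas9 together with the human core histone H2A.1 (H2AC17). It is maintained in E. coli as a high-copy plasmid through a ColE1/pUC-type origin and selected with ampicillin via the bla gene. An f1 phage origin and a single AAV2 ITR remnant carried over from the parent backbone are also annotated.

The expression cassette is driven by a hybrid promoter made up of the CMV enhancer, the chicken β-actin promoter and a hybrid intron. Downstream, the annotation places the H2A coding sequence first; it is matched to the bovine H2A type 1 entry, reflecting the strong conservation of this histone, while the catalogue gives the species as human. A short gap separates it from the full Cas9 coding sequence, which the annotation tool splits into N- and C-terminal portions. This layout, the "GS3" in the name and the associated publication title suggest that the histone is fused to the N-terminus of Cas9 through a glycine-serine type linker, although the linker itself is not annotated. Cas9 is followed by a nucleoplasmin bipartite NLS and then a puromycin N-acetyltransferase gene, presumably linked by the backbone's 2A peptide (not annotated), so transfected cells can be enriched with puromycin. The cassette ends in a bGH polyadenylation signal.

No U6 promoter or guide RNA scaffold appears in the feature table, so the record does not show whether the parent's sgRNA cassette is retained. The plasmid comes from work testing whether fusing histone variants to Cas9 suppresses non-homologous end joining during genome editing.
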