Addgene plasmid #204754: pCPH2A.1-GS3
Purpose: Expression of Cas9 and human H2A.1
Depositing lab: Yuichiro Miyaoka. Depositing organization: Tokyo Metropolitan Institute of Medical Science. Publication: Fusion of histone variants to Cas9 suppresses non-homologous end joining. Kato-Inui T, Takahashi G, Ono T, Miyaoka Y. PLoS One. 2024 May 13;19(5):e0288578. doi: 10.1371/journal.pone.0288578. eCollection 2024. PubMed 38739603.
Backbone
  Vector backbone: pSpCas9(BB)-2A-Puro(PX459)V2.0(#62988)
  Vector type: Mammalian Expression
Growth in bacteria
  Bacterial resistance: Ampicillin, 100 μg/mL
  Growth temperature: 37°C
  Growth strain: DH5alpha
  Copy number: High Copy
Gene/Insert
  Gene/Insert name: H2A.1 (alt name: H2AC17)
  Species: H. sapiens (human)
  Entrez Gene: H2AC17 (a.k.a. H2A.1, H2A/n, H2AC11, H2AC13, H2AC15, H2AC16, H2AFN, HIST1H2AM, dJ193B12.1)
  Cloning method: Gibson Cloning
Terms and licenses: Academic/Nonprofit Terms; Industry Terms: Not Available to Industry
How to cite: pCPH2A.1-GS3 was a gift from Yuichiro Miyaoka (Addgene plasmid # 204754 ; http://n2t.net/addgene:204754 ; RRID:Addgene_204754)
